Addgene plasmid #167628: pKP1624
Purpose: Express TonB C18G, R212C.
Depositing lab: Kathleen Postle. Depositing organization: Pennsylvania State University. Publication: Identification of New In Vivo TonB-FepA Rendezvous Sites. Postle K, Kho K, Gresock M, Ghosh J, Larsen R. bioRxiv 2021.12.08.471779 10.1101/2021.12.08.471779.
Backbone
  Vector backbone: pPro33
  Vector type: Bacterial Expression
Growth in bacteria
  Bacterial resistance: Chloramphenicol, 25 μg/mL
  Growth temperature: 37°C
  Growth strain: DH5alpha
  Copy number: High Copy
Gene/Insert
  Gene/Insert name: tonB C18G, R212C
  Species: Escherichia coli
  Mutation: tonB with C18G, R212C mutations
  Cloning method: Restriction Enzyme; 5′ cloning site Unknown (unknown if destroyed)
Terms and licenses: Academic/Nonprofit Terms; Industry Terms: Not Available to Industry
Depositor comments: Parent plasmid is pKP1362 in this collection. Please note that some Genbank listings and Snapgene's ORF recognition software may add additional amino acids to the TonB ORF. Postle and Skare, 1988, PMID: 2839513 demonstrated that the first two Met residues of the open reading frame are not translated and that TonB starts with the third ATG codon. The mutations listed above are numbered based on the functional starting codon.
How to cite: pKP1624 was a gift from Kathleen Postle (Addgene plasmid # 167628 ; http://n2t.net/addgene:167628 ; RRID:Addgene_167628)
