[The description below was written by a language model from this plasmid's Addgene catalogue record and pLannotate feature annotations shown in this document.]
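Description:
pKP1624 is a bacterial expression plasmid built on the pPro33 backbone that carries an Escherichia coli tonB allele with two substitutions, C18G and R212C. According to the depositor's note, residue numbering follows the functional start codon, the third ATG of the open reading frame, so automated ORF calls may show a slightly longer protein. The feature table places the tonB coding sequence just downstream of a fragment of a pUC-type multiple cloning site. It is followed by a 5S rRNA segment and the rrnB T1 and T2 transcription terminators. The promoter driving tonB is not annotated, but a divergently oriented prpR gene, encoding the regulator of the propionate catabolism operon, lies just upstream of the cloning region. This arrangement suggests propionate-responsive control of expression, although the record does not state it.

Selection is by chloramphenicol, through an intact cat gene with its own promoter. The only complete plasmid replication origin annotated is p15A, generally regarded as medium copy and compatible with ColE1-type plasmids, even though the catalogue entry lists the plasmid as high copy. An M13 phage origin is also present. The other annotated elements are fragments that appear to be non-functional remnants of the backbone's construction: partial β-lactamase and tetracycline resistance sequences, and pieces of ColE1 and RSF origins, IS1 and bom.

The stated purpose is simply to express this TonB variant, which derives from the parent plasmid pKP1362. TonB couples energy to outer membrane transporters for iron siderophores and cobalamin. The associated work concerns in vivo TonB–FepA contact sites, so removing the native cysteine and adding a single cysteine at position 212 would suit cysteine-based interaction mapping, though the record does not say so.
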