Features (pLannotate 1.2.2; 19 found; start..end, strand, type, name):
      6..57      +  misc_feature   MCS (fragment): pUC18/19 multiple cloning site
     93..809     +  CDS            tonB: TONB_ECOLI - Also known as exbA. Experimental evidence at protein level: Swiss-Prot protein existence level 1. Interacts with outer membrane receptor proteins that carry out high-affinity binding and energy dependent uptake into the periplasmic space of specific substrates such as cobalamin, and various iron compounds (such as iron dicitrate, enterochelin, aerobactin, etc.). In the absence of TonB these receptors bind their substrates but do not carry out active transport. TonB also interacts with some colicins and is involved in the energy-dependent, irreversible steps of bacteriophages phi 8
    914..1029    +  ncRNA          5S rRNA: Accession: RF00001 - 5S ribosomal RNA
   1033..1119    +  terminator     rrnB T1 terminator: Escherichia coli rrnB; transcription terminator T1 from the E. coli rrnB gene
   1211..1238    +  terminator     rrnB T2 terminator: transcription terminator T2 from the E. coli rrnB gene
   1257..1348    +  promoter       AmpR promoter: bla
   1349..1468    +  CDS            AmpR (fragment): β-lactamase; bla; confers resistance to ampicillin, carbenicillin, and related antibiotics
   1469..1763    +  CDS            bla(M) (fragment): β-lactamase lacking the signal sequence; bla(M); allows cytosolic expression of β-lactamase
   1806..2186    +  rep_origin     M13 ori (sequence partly withheld): M13 bacteriophage origin of replication; arrow indicates direction of (+) strand synthesis
   2372..2605    +  rep_origin     ori (fragment): high-copy-number ColE1/pMB1/pBR322/pUC origin of replication
   2817..3476    -  CDS            CmR: chloramphenicol acetyltransferase; cat; confers resistance to chloramphenicol
   3477..3579    -  promoter       cat promoter: promoter of the E. coli cat gene encoding chloramphenicol acetyltransferase
   3700..3843    +  mobile_element IS1 (fragment): prokaryotic transposable element IS1
   3845..3866    +  misc_feature   bom (fragment): basis of mobility region from pBR322
   3965..4020    -  rep_origin     RSF ori (fragment): Plasmids containing the RSF 1030 origin of replication can be propagated in E. coli cells that contain additional plasmids with compatible origins.
   4108..4653    -  rep_origin     p15A ori: Plasmids containing the medium-copy-number p15A origin of replication can be propagated in E. coli cells that contain a second plasmid with the ColE1 origin.
   4690..4810    -  CDS            TcR (fragment): tetracycline efflux protein; tet; confers resistance to tetracycline
   4820..4839    +  promoter       tet promoter (fragment): E. coli promoter for tetracycline efflux protein gene
   4842..6425    -  CDS            prpR: PRPR_ECOLI - Also known as yahP. Experimental evidence at protein level: Swiss-Prot protein existence level 1. Involved in the transcriptional regulation of the propionate catabolism operon. From Escherichia coli (strain K12).
>Addgene plasmid #167628 | pKP1624 | addgene full sequence | sequence record 339948 | Addgene NGS Result
CTAGCGAATTCGAGCTCGGTACCCGGGGATCCTCTAGAGTCGACCTGCAGGCATGCAGACCTGGTTTTTC
TACTGAAATGATTATGACTTCAATGACCCTTGATTTACCTCGCCGCTTCCCCTGGCCGACGTTACTTTCG
GTCGGAATTCATGGTGCTGTTGTGGCGGGTCTGCTCTATACCTCGGTACATCAGGTTATTGAACTACCTG
CGCCTGCGCAGCCGATTTCTGTCACGATGGTTACGCCTGCTGATCTCGAACCGCCACAAGCCGTTCAGCC
GCCACCGGAGCCGGTGGTAGAGCCAGAACCGGAACCTGAGCCGATCCCCGAACCGCCAAAAGAAGCACCG
GTGGTCATTGAAAAGCCGAAGCCGAAACCTAAGCCAAAACCGAAGCCGGTGAAAAAGGTACAGGAGCAGC
CAAAACGCGATGTCAAACCCGTAGAGTCGCGTCCGGCATCACCGTTTGAAAATACGGCACCGGCACGCCT
GACATCAAGTACAGCAACGGCTGCAACCAGCAAGCCGGTTACCAGTGTGGCTTCAGGACCACGCGCATTA
AGCCGTAATCAGCCGCAGTATCCGGCTCGAGCACAGGCATTGCGCATTGAAGGGCAGGTTAAAGTTAAAT
TTGACGTTACGCCGGATGGTCGCGTGGATAACGTACAAATCCTCTCAGCCAAGCCTGCGAACATGTTTGA
GCGTGAGGTGAAAAATGCGATGCGCTGTTGGCGTTATGAGCCGGGTAAGCCAGGCAGTGGGATTGTGGTG
AATATCCTGTTTAAAATTAACGGCACCACCGAAATTCAGTAAGCAGAAGCATGCAAGCTTGGCTGTTTTG
GCGGATGAGAGAAGATTTTCAGCCTGATACAGATTAAATCAGAACGCAGAAGCGGTCTGATAAAACAGAA
TTTGCCTGGCGGCAGTAGCGCGGTGGTCCCACCTGACCCCATGCCGAACTCAGAAGTGAAACGCCGTAGC
GCCGATGGTAGTGTGGGGTCTCCCCATGCGAGAGTAGGGAACTGCCAGGCATCAAATAAAACGAAAGGCT
CAGTCGAAAGACTGGGCCTTTCGTTTTATCTGTTGTTTGTCGGTGAACGCTCTCCTGAGTAGGACAAATC
CGCCGGGAGCGGATTTGAACGTTGCGAAGCAACGGCCCGGAGGGTGGCGGGCAGGACGCCCGCCATAAAC
TGCCAGGCATCAAATTAAGCAGAAGGCCATCCTGACGGATGGCCTTTTTGCGTTTCTACAAACTCTTTTG
TTTATTTTTCTAAATACATTCAAATATGTATCCGCTCATGAGACAATAACCCTGATAAATGCTTCAATAA
TATTGAAAAAGGAAGAGTATGAGTATTCAACATTTCCGTGTCGCCCTTATTCCCTTTTTTGCGGCATTTT
GCCTTCCTGTTTTTGCTCACCCAGAAACGCTGGTGAAAGTAAAAGATGCTGAAGATCAGTTGGGTGCAGC
AAACTATTAACTGGCGAACTACTTACTCTAGCTTCCCGGCAACAATTAATAGACTGGATGGAGGCGGATA
AAGTTGCAGGACCACTTCTGCGCTCGGCCCTTCCGGCTGGCTGGTTTATTGCTGATAAATCTGGAGCCGG
TGAGCGTGGGTCTCGCGGTATCATTGCAGCACTGGGGCCAGATGGTAAGCCCTCCCGTATCGTAGTTATC
TACACGACGGGGAGTCAGGCAACTATGGATGAACGAAATAGACAGATCGCTGAGATAGGTGCCTCACTGA
TTAAGCATTGGTAACTGTCAGACCAAGTTTACTCATATATACTTTAGATTGATT
[125 nt withheld, positions 1805-1929]
C
[141 nt withheld, positions 1931-2071]
CCTTTGACGTTGGAGTCCACGTTCTTT
[37 nt withheld, positions 2099-2135]
ACCCTATCTCGGGCTATTCTTTTGATTTATAAGGGATTTTGCCGATTTCGGCCTATTGGTTAAAAAATGA
GCTGATTTAACAAAAATTTAACGCGAATTTTAACAAAATATTAACGTTTACAATTTAAAAGGATCTAGGT
GAAGATCCTTTTTGATAATCTCATGACCAAAATCCCTTAACGTGAGTTTTCGTTCCACTGAGCGTCAGAC
CCCGTAGAAAAGATCAAAGGATCTTCTTGAGATCCTTTTTTTCTGCGCGTAATCTGCTGCTTGCAAACAA
AAAAACCACCGCTACCAGCGGTGGTTTGTTTGCCGGATCAAGAGCTACCAACTCTTTTTCCGAAGGTAAC
TGGCTTCAGCAGAGCGCAGATACCAAATACTGTCCTTCTAGTGTAGCCGTAGTTAGGCCACCACTTCAAG
AACTCTGTAGCACCGCCTACATACCTCGCTCTGCTAATCCTGTTACCAGTCAGGCATTTGAGAAGCACAC
GGTCACACTGCTTCCGGTAGTCAATAAACCGGTAAACCAGCAATAGACATAAGCGGCTATTTAACGACCC
TGCCCTGAACCGACGACCGGGTCGAATTTGCTTTCGAATTTCTGCCATTCATCCGCTTATTATCACTTAT
TCAGGCGTAGCAACCAGGCGTTTAAGGGCACCAATAACTGCCTTAAAAAAATTACGCCCCGCCCTGCCAC
TCATCGCAGTACTGTTGTAATTCATTAAGCATTCTGCCGACATGGAAGCCATCACAAACGGCATGATGAA
CCTGAATCGCCAGCGGCATCAGCACCTTGTCGCCTTGCGTATAATATTTGCCCATGGTGAAAACGGGGGC
GAAGAAGTTGTCCATATTGGCCACGTTTAAATCAAAACTGGTGAAACTCACCCAGGGATTGGCTGAGACG
AAAAACATATTCTCAATAAACCCTTTAGGGAAATAGGCCAGGTTTTCACCGTAACACGCCACATCTTGCG
AATATATGTGTAGAAACTGCCGGAAATCGTCGTGGTATTCACTCCAGAGCGATGAAAACGTTTCAGTTTG
CTCATGGAAAACGGTGTAACAAGGGTGAACACTATCCCATATCACCAGCTCACCGTCTTTCATTGCCATA
CGGAATTCCGGATGAGCATTCATCAGGCGGGCAAGAATGTGAATAAAGGCCGGATAAAACTTGTGCTTAT
TTTTCTTTACGGTCTTTAAAAAGGCCGTAATATCCAGCTGAACGGTCTGGTTATAGGTACATTGAGCAAC
TGACTGAAATGCCTCAAAATGTTCTTTACGATGCCATTGGGATATATCAACGGTGGTATATCCAGTGATT
TTTTTCTCCATTTTAGCTTCCTTAGCTCCTGAAAATCTCGATAACTCAAAAAATACGCCCGGTAGTGATC
TTATTTCATTATGGTGAAAGTTGGAACCTCTTACGTGCCGATCAACGTCTCATTTTCGCCAAAAGTTGGC
CCAGGGCTTCCCGGTATCAACAGGGACACCAGGATTTATTTATTCTGCGAAGTGATCTTCCGTCACAGGT
ATTTATTCGGCGCAAAGTGCGTCGGGTGATGCTGCCAACTTACTGATTTAGTGTATGATGGTGTTTTTGA
GGTGCTCCAGTGGCTTCTGTTTCTATCAGCTGTCCCTCCTGTTCAGCTACTGACGGGGTGGTGCGTAACG
GCAAAAGCACCGCCGGACATCAGCGCTAGTAGCGGAGTGTATACTGGCTTACTATGTTGGCACTGATGAG
GGTGTCAGTGAAGTGCTTCATGTGGCAGGAGAAAAAAGGCTGCACCGGTGCGTCAGCAGAATATGTGATA
CAGGATATATTCCGCTTCCTCGCTCACTGACTCGCTACGCTCGGTCGTTCGACTGCGGCGAGCGGAAATG
GCTTACGAACGGGGCGGAGATTTCCTGGAAGATGCCAGGAAGATACTTAACAGGGAAGTGAGAGGGCCGC
GGCAAAGCCGTTTTTCCATAGGCTCCGCCCCCCTGACAAGCATCACGAAATCTGACGCTCAAATCAGTGG
TGGCGAAACCCGACAGGACTATAAAGATACCAGGCGTTTCCCCCTGGCGGCTCCCTCGTGCGCTCTCCTG
TTCCTGCCTTTCGGTTTACCGGTGTCATTCCGCTGTTATGGCCGCGTTTGTCTCATTCCACGCCTGACAC
TCAGTTCCGGGTAGGCAGTTCGCTCCAAGCTGGACTGTATGCACGAACCCCCCGTTCAGTCCGACCGCTG
CGCCTTATCCGGTAACTATCGTCTTGAGTCCAACCCGGAAAGACATGCAAAAGCACCACTGGCAGCAGCC
ACTGGTAATTGATTTAGAGGAGTTAGTCTTGAAGTCATGCGCCGGTTAAGGCTAAACTGAAAGGACAAGT
TTTGGTGACTGCGCTCCTCCAAGCCAGTTACCTCGGTTCAAAGAGTTGGTAGCTCAGAGAACCTTCGAAA
AACCGCCCTGCAAGGCGGTTTTTTCGTTTTCAGAGCAAGAGATTACGCGCAGACCAAAACGATCTCAAGA
AGATCATCTTATTAATCAGATAAAATATTTCTAGGCTCATGAGCCCGAAGTGGCGAGCCCGATCTTCCCC
ATCGGTGATGTCGGCGATATAGGCGCCAGCAACCGCACCTGTGGCGCCGGTGATGCCGGCCACGATGCGT
CCGGCGTAGAGGATCTGCTCATGTTTGACAGCTTATCATCGATTCAGCTTTTCAGCCGCCGCCAGAACGT
CGTCCGGCTGATGCCTAAATAATTCGCCGCTGCTGTTTTATCGCCATTAAATTTCTCCAGTGCCTGTTGT
GGTGTCAGTAAGCGTGGAGCGGGAGTTTTCGCCGACTCGCGCGCCAGTTCCGGCAGTAGCAGCTGCAAAA
ATTGCGGCGTTAAATCCGGCGTCGGTTCCACACTTAAAAATAGCGCCAGTCGCTCCATCATATTGCGCAG
TTCACGAATATTGCCCGGCCAGTCGTAGTGCACCAGCACGGTTTCGCTTGCCTGTAATCCCTGGCGTAAT
GCGGCAGAAAACGGGGTGGAGAGCGCCGCCAGAGACACTTTCAAAAAGCTTTCCGCCAGTGGCAGAATAT
CCGCCACCCGCTCGCGCAGTGGTGGCAATTGCAGACGCAAAATACTCAGCCGATAAAACAGGTCACGGCG
AAACTGCCCTTGCCGCATATCTTCTTCCAGATTGCAGTGAGTGGCGCTAATGACCCGCACATCCACCGGA
ACAGGCTGATGCCCGCCGACGCGGGTGACCTCTTTTTCTTCCAGCACCCGCAGCAGCCGGGTCTGCAACG
GCAGCGGCATTTCGCCAATCTCATCGAGAAACAGCGTACCTCCGTGGGCGATTTCAAACAGCCCGGCGCG
ACCGCCGCGTCGCGAGCCGGTAAACGCCCCTTCCTCATAGCCAAACAGTTCTGCTTCCAGCAGCGATTCG
GCAATCGCCCCGCAGTTGACTGCAACAAACGGATGCGACTTTTTGCCCTGTCGCGCATCGTGGCGGGCAA
AATATTCCCGATGAATCGCCTGGGCCGCCAGCTCTTTGCCCGTCCCCGTTTCCCCCTCAATCAACACCGC
TGCACTGGAGCGGGCATACAGCAAAATAGTCTGCCGTACTTGTTCCATCTGTGGTGATTGACCGAGCATA
TCGCCCAGCACGTAACGAGTTCTCAGGGCGTTGCGGGTGGCATCGTGAGTGTTATGGCGTAACGACATGC
GCGTCATATCCAGCGCATCGCTGAACGCCTGGCGCACGGTGGCGGCGGAATAGATAAAAATTCCGGTCAT
TCCGGCTTCTTCTGCCAGATCGGTAATCAGCCCCGCGCCGACCACCGCTTCGGTGCCGTTAGCTTTTAGC
TCGTTAATCTGCCCGCGTGCGTCTTCTTCGGTAATGTAGCTACGTTGATCGAGGCGCAAATTAAAGGTTT
TTTGAAACGCCACCAGTGCCGGAATAGTTTCCTGATAAGTGACAACGCCGATAGAAGAGGTGAGTTTTCC
GGCTTTTGCCAGTGCCTGTAACACATCGTAGCCGCTCGGTTTAATCAAAATAACTGGCACTGACAGGCGG
CTTTTCAGGTACGCGCCGTTAGATCCAGCGGCGATGATGGCGTCACAGCGTTCGTTTGCCAGTTTCTTGT
GGATGTAGGTCACCGCTTTTTCAAAGCCAAGCTGGATAGGGGTAATGTTCGCCAGGTGATCAAACTCGAG
GCTGATATCGCGAAACAGCTCGAACAGGCGCGTTACAGATACCGTCCAGATAACCGGTTTGTCGTCATTA
AGCCGTGGTGGATGTGCCATAGCGCACCGCAAAGTTAAGAAACCGAATATTGGGTTTAGTCTTGTTTCAT
AATTGTTGCAATGAAACGCGGTGAAACATTGCCTGAAACGTTAACTGAAACGCATATTTGCGGATTAGTT
CATGACTTTATCTCTAACAAATTGAAATTAAACATTTAATTTTATTAAGGCAATTGTGGCACACCCCTTG
CTTTGTCTTTATCAACGCAAATAACAAGTTGATAACAAG
